>Addgene plasmid #215143 | mNeonGreen-LIG3 | addgene full sequence | sequence record 426805 | Addgene NGS Result
TCCGCGTTACATAACTTACGGTAAATGGCCCGCCTGGCTGACCGCCCAACGACCCCCGCCCATTGACGTC
AATAATGACGTATGTTCCCATAGTAACGCCAATAGGGACTTTCCATTGACGTCAATGGGTGGAGTATTTA
CGGTAAACTGCCCACTTGGCAGTACATCAAGTGTATCATATGCCAAGTACGCCCCCTATTGACGTCAATG
ACGGTAAATGGCCCGCCTGGCATTATGCCCAGTACATGACCTTATGGGACTTTCCTACTTGGCAGTACAT
CTACGTATTAGTCATCGCTATTACCATGGTGATGCGGTTTTGGCAGTACATCAATGGGCGTGGATAGCGG
TTTGACTCACGGGGATTTCCAAGTCTCCACCCCATTGACGTCAATGGGAGTTTGTTTTGGCACCAAAATC
AACGGGACTTTCCAAAATGTCGTAACAACTCCGCCCCATTGACGCAAATGGGCGGTAGGCGTGTACGGTG
GGAGGTCTATATAAGCAGAGCTCAATAAAAGAGCCCACAACCCCTCACTCGGCGCGCCAGTCTTCCGATA
GACTGCGTCGCCCGGGTACCCGTATTCCCAATAAAGCCTCTTGCTGTTTGCATCCGAATCGTGGTCTCGC
TGTTCCTTGGGAGGGTCTCCTCTGAGTGATTGACTACCCACGACGGGGGTCTTTCATTTGGGGGCTCGTC
CGGGATTTGGAGACCCCTGCCCAGGGACCACCGACCCACCACCGGGAGGTAAGCTGGCCAGCAACTTATC
TGTGTCTGTCCGATTGTCTAGTGTCTATGTTTGATGTTATGCGCCTGCGTCTGTACTAGTTAGCTAACTA
GCTCTGTATCTGGCGGACCCGTGGTGGAACTGACGAGTTCTGAACACCCGGCCGCAACCCTGGGAGACGT
CCCAGGGACTTTGGGGGCCGTTTTTGTGGCCCGACCTGAGGAAGGGAGTCGATGTGGAATCCGACCCCGT
CAGGATATGTGGTTCTGGTAGGAGACGAGAACCTAAAACAGTTCCCGCCTCCGTCTGAATTTTTGCTTTC
GGTTTGGAACCGAAGCCGCGCGTCTTGTCTGCTGCAGCGCTGCAGCATCGTTCTGTGTTGTCTCTGTCTG
ACTGTGTTTCTGTATTTGTCTGAAAATTAGGGCCAGACTGTTACCACTCCCTTAAGTTTGACCTTAGGTC
ACTGGAAAGATGTCGAGCGGATCGCTCACAACCAGTCGGTAGATGTCAAGAAGAGACGTTGGGTTACCTT
CTGCTCTGCAGAATGGCCAACCTTTAACGTCGGATGGCCGCGAGACGGCACCTTTAACCGAGACCTCATC
ACCCAGGTTAAGATCAAGGTCTTTTCACCTGGCCCGCATGGACACCCAGACCAGGTCCCCTACATCGTGA
CCTGGGAAGCCTTGGCTTTTGACCCCCCTCCCTGGGTCAAGCCCTTTGTACACCCTAAGCCTCCGCCTCC
TCTTCCTCCATCCGCCCCGTCTCTCCCCCTTGAACCTCCTCGTTCGACCCCGCCTCGATCCTCCCTTTAT
CCAGCCCTCACTCCTTCTCTAGGCGCCGGAATTGAAGATCATAGTTATTAATAGTAATCAATTACGGGGT
CATTAGTTCATAGCCCATATATGGAGTTCCGCGTTACATAACTTACGGTAAATGGCCCGCCTGGCTGACC
GCCCAACGACCCCCGCCCATTGACGTCAATAATGACGTATGTTCCCATAGTAACGCCAATAGGGACTTTC
CATTGACGTCAATGGGTGGAGTATTTACGGTAAACTGCCCACTTGGCAGTACATCAAGTGTATCATATGC
CAAGTACGCCCCCTATTGACGTCAATGACGGTAAATGGCCCGCCTGGCATTATGCCCAGTACATGACCTT
ATGGGACTTTCCTACTTGGCAGTACATCTACGTATTAGTCATCGCTATTACCATGGTGATGCGGTTTTGG
CAGTACATCAATGGGCGTGGATAGCGGTTTGACTCACGGGGATTTCCAAGTCTCCACCCCATTGACGTCA
ATGGGAGTTTGTTTTGGCACCAAAATCAACGGGACTTTCCAAAATGTCGTAACAACTCCGCCCCATTGAC
GCAAATGGGCGGTAGGCGTGTACGGTGGGAGGTCTATATAAGCAGAGCTGGTTTAGTGAACCGTCAGATC
CGCTAGCGCTACCGGTCGCCACCATGGTGAGCAAGGGCGAGGAGGATAACATGGCCTCTCTCCCAGCGAC
ACATGAGTTACACATCTTTGGCTCCATCAACGGTGTGGACTTTGACATGGTGGGTCAGGGCACCGGCAAT
CCAAATGATGGTTATGAGGAGTTAAACCTGAAGTCCACCAAGGGTGACCTCCAGTTCTCCCCCTGGATTC
TGGTCCCTCATATCGGGTATGGCTTCCATCAGTACCTGCCCTACCCTGACGGGATGTCGCCTTTCCAGGC
CGCCATGGTAGATGGCTCCGGCTACCAAGTCCATCGCACAATGCAGTTTGAAGATGGTGCCTCCCTTACT
GTTAACTACCGCTACACCTACGAGGGAAGCCACATCAAAGGAGAGGCCCAGGTGAAGGGGACTGGTTTCC
CTGCTGACGGTCCTGTGATGACCAACTCGCTGACCGCTGCGGACTGGTGCAGGTCGAAGAAGACTTACCC
CAACGACAAAACCATCATCAGTACCTTTAAGTGGAGTTACACCACTGGAAATGGCAAGCGCTACCGGAGC
ACTGCGCGGACCACCTACACCTTTGCCAAGCCAATGGCGGCTAACTATCTGAAGAACCAGCCGATGTACG
TGTTCCGTAAGACGGAGCTCAAGCACTCCAAGACCGAGCTCAACTTCAAGGAGTGGCAAAAGGCCTTTAC
CGATGTGATGGGCATGGACGAGCTGTACAAGTCCGGACTCAGATCTCGACCATCTTTGGCTTTCAAGATC
TTCTTTCCACAAACCCTCCGTGCACTCAGCCGAAAAGAACTGTGCCTATTCCGAAAACATCACTGGCGTG
ATGTAAGACAATTCAGCCAGTGGTCAGAAACAGATCTGCTTCATGGACATCCCCTCTTCCTGAGAAGAAA
GCCTGTTCTATCATTCCAGGGAAGCCATCTAAGATCACGTGCCACCTACCTTGTTTTCTTGCCAGGGTTG
CATGTGGGACTCTGCAGTGGCCCCTGTGAGATGGCTGAGCAACGGTTCTGTGTGGACTATGCCAAGCGTG
GCACAGCTGGCTGCAAAAAATGCAAGGAAAAGATTGTGAAGGGCGTATGCCGAATTGGCAAAGTGGTGCC
CAATCCCTTCTCAGAGTCTGGGGGTGATATGAAAGAGTGGTACCACATTAAATGCATGTTTGAGAAACTA
GAGCGGGCCCGGGCCACCACAAAAAAAATCGAGGACCTCACAGAGCTGGAAGGCTGGGAAGAGCTGGAAG
ATAATGAGAAGGAACAGATAACCCAGCACATTGCAGATCTGTCTTCTAAGGCAGCAGGTACACCAAAGAA
GAAAGCTGTTGTCCAGGCTAAGTTGACAACCACTGGCCAGGTGACTTCTCCAGTGAAAGGCGCCTCATTT
GTCACCAGTACCAATCCCCGGAAATTTTCTGGCTTTTCAGCCAAGCCCAACAACTCTGGGGAAGCCCCCT
CGAGCCCCACCCCTAAGAGAAGTCTGTCTTCAAGCAAATGTGACCCCAGGCATAAGGACTGTCTGCTACG
GGAGTTTCGAAAGTTATGCGCCATGGTGGCCGATAATCCTAGCTACAACACGAAGACCCAGATCATCCAG
GACTTCCTTCGGAAAGGCTCAGCAGGAGATGGTTTCCACGGTGATGTGTACCTAACAGTGAAGCTGCTGC
TGCCAGGAGTCATTAAGACTGTTTACAACTTGAACGATAAGCAGATTGTGAAGCTTTTCAGTCGCATTTT
TAACTGCAACCCAGATGATATGGCACGGGACCTAGAGCAGGGTGACGTGTCAGAGACAATCAGAGTCTTC
TTTGAGCAGAGCAAGTCTTTCCCCCCAGCTGCCAAGAGCCTCCTTACCATCCAGGAAGTGGATGAGTTCC
TTCTGCGGCTGTCCAAGCTCACCAAGGAGGATGAGCAGCAACAGGCCCTACAGGACATTGCCTCCAGGTG
TACAGCCAATGACCTTAAATGCATCATCAGGTTGATCAAACATGATCTGAAGATGAACTCAGGTGCAAAA
CATGTGTTAGACGCCCTTGACCCCAATGCCTATGAAGCCTTCAAAGCCTCGCGCAACCTGCAGGATGTGG
TGGAGCGGGTCCTTCACAACGCGCAGGAGGTGGAGAAGGAGCCGGGCCAGAGACGAGCTCTGAGCGTCCA
GGCCTCGCTGATGACACCTGTGCAGCCCATGTTGGCGGAGGCCTGCAAGTCCGTTGAGTATGCAATGAAG
AAATGTCCCAATGGCATGTTCTCTGAGATCAAGTACGATGGAGAGCGAGTCCAGGTGCATAAGAATGGAG
ACCACTTCAGCTACTTCAGCCGCAGTCTCAAGCCCGTCCTTCCTCACAAGGTGGCCCACTTTAAGGACTA
CATTCCCCAGGCTTTTCCTGGGGGCCACAGCATGATCTTGGATTCTGAAGTGCTTCTGATTGACAACAAG
ACAGGCAAACCACTGCCCTTTGGGACTCTGGGAGTACACAAGAAAGCAGCCTTCCAGGATGCTAATGTCT
GCCTGTTTGTTTTTGATTGTATCTACTTTAATGATGTCAGCTTGATGGACAGACCTCTGTGTGAGCGGCG
GAAGTTTCTTCATGACAACATGGTTGAAATTCCAAACCGGATCATGTTCTCAGAAATGAAGCGAGTCACA
AAAGCTTTGGACTTGGCTGACATGATAACCCGGGTGATCCAGGAGGGATTGGAGGGGCTGGTGCTGAAGG
ATGTGAAGGGTACATATGAGCCTGGGAAGCGGCACTGGCTGAAAGTGAAGAAAGACTATTTGAACGAGGG
GGCCATGGCCGACACAGCTGACCTGGTGGTCCTTGGAGCCTTCTATGGGCAAGGGAGCAAAGGCGGCATG
ATGTCAATCTTCCTCATGGGCTGCTACGACCCTGGCAGCCAGAAGTGGTGCACAGTCACCAAGTGTGCAG
GAGGCCATGATGATGCCACGCTTGCCCGCCTGCAGAATGAACTAGACATGGTGAAGATCAGCAAGGACCC
CAGCAAAATACCCAGCTGGTTGAAGGTCAACAAGATCTACTATCCTGACTTCATCGTCCCAGACCCAAAG
AAAGCTGCCGTGTGGGAGATCACAGGGGCTGAATTCTCCAAATCGGAGGCTCATACAGCTGACGGGATCT
CCATCCGATTCCCTCGCTGCACCCGAATCCGAGATGATAAGGACTGGAAATCTGCCACTAACCTTCCCCA
ACTCAAGGAACTGTACCAGTTGTCCAAGGAGAAGGCAGACTTCACTGTAGTGGCTGGAGATGAGGGGAGC
TCCACTACAGGGGGTAGCAGTGAAGAGAATAAGGGTCCCTCAGGGTCTGCTGTGTCCCGCAAGGCCCCCA
GCAAGCCCTCAGCCAGTACCAAGAAAGCAGAAGGGAAGCTGAGTAACTCCAACAGCAAAGATGGCAACAT
GCAGACTGCAAAGCCTTCCGCTATGAAGGTGGGGGAGAAGCTGGCCACAAAGTCTTCTCCAGTGAAAGTA
GGGGAGAAGCGGAAAGCTGCTGATGAGACGCTGTGCCAAACAAAGGTATTGCTGGACATCTTCACTGGGG
TGCGGCTTTACTTGCCACCCTCCACACCAGACTTCAGCCGTCTCAGACGCTACTTTGTGGCATTCGACGG
GGACCTGGTACAGGAATTTGATATGACTTCAGCCACGCACGTGCTGGGTAGCAGGGACAAGAACCCTGCG
GCCCAGCAGGTCTCCCCAGAGTGGATTTGGGCATGTATCCGGAAACGGAGACTGGTAGCTCCCTGCTAGG
GATCCACCGGATCTAGATAACTGATCATAATTCTACCGGGTAGGGGAGGCGCTTTTCCCAAGGCAGTCTG
GAGCATGCGCTTTAGCAGCCCCGCTGGGCACTTGGCGCTACACAAGTGGCCTCTGGCCTCGCACACATTC
CACATCCACCGGTAGGCGCCAACCGGCTCCGTTCTTTGGTGGCCCCTTCGCGCCACCTTCTACTCCTCCC
CTAGTCAGGAAGTTCCCCCCCGCCCCGCAGCTCGCGTCGTGCAGGACGTGACAAATGGAAGTAGCACGTC
TCACTAGTCTCGTGCAGATGGACAGCACCGCTGAGCAATGGAAGCGGGTAGGCCTTTGGGGCAGCGGCCA
ATAGCAGCTTTGCTCCTTCGCTTTCTGGGCTCAGAGGCTGGGAAGGGGTGGGTCCGGGGGCGGGCTCAGG
GGCGGGCTCAGGGGCGGGGCGGGCGCCCGAAGGTCCTCCGGAGGCCCGGCATTCTGCACGCTTCAAAAGC
GCACGTCTGCCGCGCTGTTCTCCTCTTCCTCATCTCCGGGCCTTTCGACCTGCAGCCCAAGCTTACCATG
ACCGAGTACAAGCCCACGGTGCGCCTCGCCACCCGCGACGACGTCCCCAGGGCCGTACGCACCCTCGCCG
CCGCGTTCGCCGACTACCCCGCCACGCGCCACACCGTCGATCCGGACCGCCACATCGAGCGGGTCACCGA
GCTGCAAGAACTCTTCCTCACGCGCGTCGGGCTCGACATCGGCAAGGTGTGGGTCGCGGACGACGGCGCC
GCGGTGGCGGTCTGGACCACGCCGGAGAGCGTCGAAGCGGGGGCGGTGTTCGCCGAGATCGGCCCGCGCA
TGGCCGAGTTGAGCGGTTCCCGGCTGGCCGCGCAGCAACAGATGGAAGGCCTCCTGGCGCCGCACCGGCC
CAAGGAGCCCGCGTGGTTCCTGGCCACCGTCGGCGTCTCGCCCGACCACCAGGGCAAGGGTCTGGGCAGC
GCCGTCGTGCTCCCCGGAGTGGAGGCGGCCGAGCGCGCCGGGGTGCCCGCCTTCCTGGAGACCTCCGCGC
CCCGCAACCTCCCCTTCTACGAGCGGCTCGGCTTCACCGTCACCGCCGACGTCGAGGTGCCCGAAGGACC
GCGCACCTGGTGCATGACCCGCAAGCCCGGTGCCTGACGCCCGCCCCACGACCCGCAGCGCCCGACCGAA
AGGAGCGCACGACCCCATGCATCGGCGTCTCGATCGAGATATCAGTGGTCCAGGCTCTAGTTTTGACTCA
ACAATATCACCAGCTGAAGCCTATAGAGTACGAGCCATAGATAAAATAAAAGATTTTATTTAGTCTCCAG
AAAAAGGGGGGAATGAAAGACCCCACCTGTAGGTTTGGCAAGCTACTAGCTTAAGTAACGCCATTTTGCA
AGGCATGGAAAAATACATAACTGAGAATAGAGAAGTTCAGATCAAGGTCAGGAACAGATGGAACAGGGTC
GATCGACCCTAGAGAACCATCAGATGTTTCCAGGGTGCCCCAAGGACCTGAAATGACCCTGTGCCTTATT
TGAACTAACCAATCAGTTCGCTTCTCGCTTCTGTTCGCGCGCTTCTGCTCCCCGAGCTCAATAAAAGAGC
CCACAACCCCTCACTCGGGGCGCCAGTCCTCCGATTGACTGAGTCGCCCGGGTACCCGTGTATCCAATAA
ACCCTCTTGCAGTTGCATCCGACTTGTGGTCTCGCTGTTCCTTGGGAGGGTCTCCTCTGAGTGATTGACT
ACCCGTCAGCGGGGGTCTTTCATTTGGGGGCTCGTCCGGGATCGGGAGACCCCTGCCCAGGGACCACCGA
CCCACCACCGGGAGGTAAGCTGGCTGCCTCGCGCGTTTCGGTGATGACGGTGAAAACCTCTGACACATGC
AGCTCCCGGAGACGGTCACAGCTTGTCTGTAAGCGGATGCCGGGAGCAGACAAGCCCGTCAGGGCGCGTC
AGCGGGTGTTGGCGGGTGTCGGGGCGCAGCCATGACCCAGTCACGTAGCGATAGCGGAGTGTAGATCCGG
CTGTGGAATGTGTGTCAGTTAGGGTGTGGAAAGTCCCCAGGCTCCCCAGCAGGCAGAAGTATGCAAAGCA
TGCATCTCAATTAGTCAGCAACCAGGTGTGGAAAGTCCCCAGGCTCCCCAGCAGGCAGAAGTATGCAAAG
CATGCATCTCAATTAGTCAGCAACCATAGTCCCGCCCCTAACTCCGCCCATCCCGCCCCTAACTCCGCCC
AGTTCCGCCCATTCTCCGCCCCATGGCTGACTAATTTTTTTTATTTATGCAGAGGCCGAGGCCGCCTCGG
CCTCTGAGCTATTCCAGAAGTAGTGAGGAGGCTTTTTTGGAGGCCTAGGCTTTTGCAAAAAGCTTACTGG
CTTAACTATGCGGCATCAGAGCAGATTGTACTGAGAGTGCACCATATGCGGTGTGAAATACCGCACAGAT
GCGTAAGGAGAAAATACCGCATCAGGCGCTCTTCCGCTTCCTCGCTCACTGACTCGCTGCGCTCGGTCGT
TCGGCTGCGGCGAGCGGTATCAGCTCACTCAAAGGCGGTAATACGGTTATCCACAGAATCAGGGGATAAC
GCAGGAAAGAACATGTGAGCAAAAGGCCAGCAAAAGGCCAGGAACCGTAAAAAGGCCGCGTTGCTGGCGT
TTTTCCATAGGCTCCGCCCCCCTGACGAGCATCACAAAAATCGACGCTCAAGTCAGAGGTGGCGAAACCC
GACAGGACTATAAAGATACCAGGCGTTTCCCCCTGGAAGCTCCCTCGTGCGCTCTCCTGTTCCGACCCTG
CCGCTTACCGGATACCTGTCCGCCTTTCTCCCTTCGGGAAGCGTGGCGCTTTCTCATAGCTCACGCTGTA
GGTATCTCAGTTCGGTGTAGGTCGTTCGCTCCAAGCTGGGCTGTGTGCACGAACCCCCCGTTCAGCCCGA
CCGCTGCGCCTTATCCGGTAACTATCGTCTTGAGTCCAACCCGGTAAGACACGACTTATCGCCACTGGCA
GCAGCCACTGGTAACAGGATTAGCAGAGCGAGGTATGTAGGCGGTGCTACAGAGTTCTTGAAGTGGTGGC
CTAACTACGGCTACACTAGAAGGACAGTATTTGGTATCTGCGCTCTGCTGAAGCCAGTTACCTTCGGAAA
AAGAGTTGGTAGCTCTTGATCCGGCAAACAAACCACCGCTGGTAGCGGTGGTTTTTTTGTTTGCAAGCAG
CAGATTACGCGCAGAAAAAAAGGATCTCAAGAAGATCCTTTGATCTTTTCTACGGGGTCTGACGCTCAGT
GGAACGAAAACTCACGTTAAGGGATTTTGGTCATGAGATTATCAAAAAGGATCTTCACCTAGATCCTTTT
AAATTAAAAATGAAGTTTTAAATCAATCTAAAGTATATATGAGTAAACTTGGTCTGACAGTTACCAATGC
TTAATCAGTGAGGCACCTATCTCAGCGATCTGTCTATTTCGTTCATCCATAGTTGCCTGACTCCCCGTCG
TGTAGATAACTACGATACGGGAGGGCTTACCATCTGGCCCCAGTGCTGCAATGATACCGCGAGACCCACG
CTCACCGGCTCCAGATTTATCAGCAATAAACCAGCCAGCCGGAAGGGCCGAGCGCAGAAGTGGTCCTGCA
ACTTTATCCGCCTCCATCCAGTCTATTAATTGTTGCCGGGAAGCTAGAGTAAGTAGTTCGCCAGTTAATA
GTTTGCGCAACGTTGTTGCCATTGCTGCAGGCATCGTGGTGTCACGCTCGTCGTTTGGTATGGCTTCATT
CAGCTCCGGTTCCCAACGATCAAGGCGAGTTACATGATCCCCCATGTTGTGCAAAAAAGCGGTTAGCTCC
TTCGGTCCTCCGATCGTTGTCAGAAGTAAGTTGGCCGCAGTGTTATCACTCATGGTTATGGCAGCACTGC
ATAATTCTCTTACTGTCATGCCATCCGTAAGATGCTTTTCTGTGACTGGTGAGTACTCAACCAAGTCATT
CTGAGAATAGTGTATGCGGCGACCGAGTTGCTCTTGCCCGGCGTCAACACGGGATAATACCGCGCCACAT
AGCAGAACTTTAAAAGTGCTCATCATTGGAAAACGTTCTTCGGGGCGAAAACTCTCAAGGATCTTACCGC
TGTTGAGATCCAGTTCGATGTAACCCACTCGTGCACCCAACTGATCTTCAGCATCTTTTACTTTCACCAG
CGTTTCTGGGTGAGCAAAAACAGGAAGGCAAAATGCCGCAAAAAAGGGAATAAGGGCGACACGGAAATGT
TGAATACTCATACTCTTCCTTTTTCAATATTATTGAAGCATTTATCAGGGTTATTGTCTCATGAGCGGAT
ACATATTTGAATGTATTTAGAAAAATAAACAAATAGGGGTTCCGCGCACATTTCCCCGAAAAGTGCCACC
TGACGTCTAAGAAACCATTATTATCATGACATTAACCTATAAAAATAGGCGTATCACGAGGCCCTTTCGT
CTTCAAGAATTAGCTTGGCCATTGCATACGTTGTATCCATATCATAATATGTACATTTATATTGGCTCAT
GTCCAACATTACCGCCATGTTGACATTGATTATTGACTAGTTATTAATAGTAATCAATTACGGGGTCATT
AGTTCATAGCCCATATATGGAGT
Features (pLannotate 1.2.2; 21 found; start..end, strand, type, name):
    309..512     +  promoter       CMV promoter: human cytomegalovirus (CMV) immediate early promoter
    513..688     +  LTR            5' LTR (truncated): truncated long terminal repeat from Moloney murine sarcoma virus
    810..1084    +  misc_feature   MESV Ψ (fragment): packaging signal of murine embryonic stem cell virus
   1151..1567    +  CDS            gag (truncated): truncated Moloney murine leukemia virus (MMLV) gag gene lacking the start codon
   1642..1945    +  enhancer       CMV enhancer: human cytomegalovirus immediate early enhancer
   1946..2149    +  promoter       CMV promoter: human cytomegalovirus (CMV) immediate early promoter
   2194..2901    +  CDS            mNeonGreen: mNeonGreen is a basic (constitutively fluorescent) green/yellow fluorescent protein published in 2013, derived from Branchiostoma lanceolatum. It is reported to be a very rapidly-maturing monomer with moderate acid sensitivity.
   2902..2919    +  misc_feature   MCS (fragment): multiple cloning site
   2923..5946    +  CDS            LIG3: DNLI3_HUMAN - Experimental evidence at protein level: Swiss-Prot protein existence level 1. Isoform 3 functions as heterodimer with DNA-repair protein XRCC1 in the nucleus and can correct defective DNA strand-break repair and sister chromatid exchange following treatment with ionizing radiation and alkylating agents. Isoform 1 is targeted to mitochondria, where it functions as DNA ligase in mitochondrial base-excision DNA repair (PubMed:10207110, PubMed:24674627). From Homo sapiens (Human).
   5988..6487    +  promoter       PGK promoter: mouse phosphoglycerate kinase 1 promoter
   6508..7107    +  CDS            PuroR: puromycin N-acetyltransferase; pac from Streptomyces alboniger; confers resistance to puromycin
   7178..7250    +  CDS            env (fragment): murine leukemia virus gPr80 envelope polyprotein precursor; env; proteolytically cleaved into gp70SU and p15TM subunits
   7292..7724    +  LTR            3' LTR (ΔU3): self-inactivating 3' long terminal repeat (LTR) from Moloney murine leukemia virus
   7793..7833    +  CDS            rop (fragment): Rop protein, which maintains plasmids at low copy number; rop
   7935..7973    +  misc_feature   bom (fragment): basis of mobility region from pBR322
   7990..8319    +  promoter       SV40 promoter: SV40 enhancer and early promoter
   8325..8426    +  misc_feature   bom (fragment): basis of mobility region from pBR322
   8612..9200    -  rep_origin     ori: high-copy-number ColE1/pMB1/pBR322/pUC origin of replication
   9371..10231   -  CDS            AmpR: β-lactamase; bla; confers resistance to ampicillin, carbenicillin, and related antibiotics
  10232..10336   -  promoter       AmpR promoter: bla
  10522..308     +  enhancer       CMV enhancer (across the origin): human cytomegalovirus immediate early enhancer
