[The description below was written by a language model from this plasmid's Addgene catalogue record and pLannotate feature annotations shown in this document.]
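Description:
mNeonGreen-LIG3 is a self-inactivating gammaretroviral expression plasmid built on the pRetroQ-C1 backbone, designed to deliver a fluorescently tagged human DNA ligase III (LIG3, also recorded as LIG3alpha) into mammalian cells. The full sequence record is about 10.6 kb. In bacteria it is maintained through a high-copy ColE1/pUC-type origin and selected with ampicillin via the β-lactamase gene. Small fragments of rop and bom and an SV40 enhancer/early promoter segment are also annotated in the plasmid backbone outside the viral region.

The viral genome is transcribed in packaging cells from a hybrid 5' element in which a CMV enhancer/promoter is joined to a truncated 5' LTR. This is followed by the Ψ packaging signal and a truncated gag region lacking its start codon, which together support encapsidation of the RNA. Inside the provirus, an internal CMV enhancer/promoter drives an open reading frame in which mNeonGreen, a bright monomeric green/yellow fluorescent protein, is fused through a short multiple-cloning-site remnant to the N terminus of LIG3. Downstream, a mouse PGK promoter drives puromycin N-acetyltransferase, allowing selection of stably transduced cells. The 3' LTR carries a U3 deletion, so after reverse transcription and integration the LTR promoter activity is lost and expression depends on the internal CMV and PGK promoters.

The construct is intended for producing retrovirus to establish puromycin-selected mammalian cell lines expressing mNeonGreen-LIG3. The fluorescent tag would allow the ligase to be visualised in cells. It was deposited alongside a study of DNA mismatch repair regulation, although the record does not describe the specific experiments in which it was used.
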