Addgene plasmid #215143: mNeonGreen-LIG3
Purpose: Expresses mNeonGreen-LIG3 in mammalian cells from a retroviral vector.
Depositing lab: Michele Pagano. Depositing organization: NYU Grossman School of Medicine. Publication: CDK-independent role of D-type cyclins in regulating DNA mismatch repair. Rona G, Miwatani-Minter B, Zhang Q, Goldberg HV, Kerzhnerman MA, Howard JB, Simoneschi D, Lane E, Hobbs JW, Sassani E, Wang AA, Keegan S, Laverty DJ, Piett CG, Pongor LS, Xu ML, Andrade J, Thomas A, Sicinski P, Askenazi M, Ueberheide B, Fenyo D, Nagel ZD, Pagano M. Mol Cell. 2024 Feb 29:S1097-2765(24)00129-1. doi: 10.1016/j.molcel.2024.02.010. PubMed 38458201.
Backbone
  Vector backbone: pRetroQ-C1
  Backbone manufacturer: Takara Bio
  Vector type: Mammalian Expression, Retroviral
  Selectable markers: Puromycin
Growth in bacteria
  Bacterial resistance: Ampicillin, 100 μg/mL
  Growth temperature: 37°C
  Growth strain: NEB Stable
  Copy number: High Copy
Gene/Insert
  Gene/Insert name: LIG3 (alt name: LIG3alpha)
  Species: H. sapiens (human)
  Entrez Gene: LIG3 (a.k.a. LIG2, LIG3alpha, MTDPS20)
  Promoter: CMV
  Tag / fusion protein: mNeonGreen (N terminal on insert)
  Cloning method: Unknown
  Sequencing primers: 5′ mNeonGreen_FWR; 3′ PGK_REV
Terms and licenses: Academic/Nonprofit Terms; Industry Terms: Not Available to Industry
How to cite: mNeonGreen-LIG3 was a gift from Michele Pagano (Addgene plasmid # 215143 ; http://n2t.net/addgene:215143 ; RRID:Addgene_215143)
